Addgene plasmid #50012: p3XFLAG-CMV 7.1_syn6
Purpose: Encodes syntaxin 6 with a N-terminal 3X FLAG tag
Depositing lab: David Hackstadt. Depositing organization: National Institute of Allergy and Infectious Diseases (NIAID). Publication: The trans-Golgi SNARE syntaxin 6 is recruited to the chlamydial inclusion membrane. Moore ER, Mead DJ, Dooley CA, Sager J, Hackstadt T. Microbiology. 2011 Mar;157(Pt 3):830-8. doi: 10.1099/mic.0.045856-0. Epub 2010 Nov 25. PubMed 21109560.
Backbone
  Vector backbone: p3XFLAG-CMV 7.1
  Backbone manufacturer: Sigma Aldrich
  Backbone size w/o insert (bp): 4717
  Total vector size (bp): 5464
  Vector type: Mammalian Expression
Growth in bacteria
  Bacterial resistance: Ampicillin, 100 μg/mL
  Growth temperature: 37°C
  Growth strain: DH5alpha
  Copy number: High Copy
Gene/Insert
  Gene/Insert name: syntaxin 6
  Species: R. norvegicus (rat)
  Insert size (bp): 768
  Entrez Gene: Stx6
  Promoter: CMV
  Tag / fusion protein: 3x FLAG (N terminal on insert)
  Cloning method: Restriction Enzyme; 5′ cloning site EcoRI (not destroyed); 3′ cloning site BamHI (not destroyed)
  Sequencing primers: 5′ CMV-F; 3′ hGH-pA-R (5'-CCAGCTTGGTTCCCAATAGA-3')
Resource information
  A portion of this plasmid was derived from a plasmid made by: eGFP-syntaxin 6 (J Biol Chem 275, 1261–1268) was used as a template to make the syntaxin 6 3XFLAG.
Terms and licenses: Academic/Nonprofit Terms; Industry Terms: Not Available to Industry
How to cite: p3XFLAG-CMV 7.1_syn6 was a gift from David Hackstadt (Addgene plasmid # 50012 ; http://n2t.net/addgene:50012 ; RRID:Addgene_50012)
