[The description below was written by a language model from this plasmid's Addgene catalogue record and pLannotate feature annotations shown in this document.]
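Description:
p3XFLAG-CMV 7.1_syn6 is a mammalian expression plasmid of 5,464 bp built on the commercial p3XFLAG-CMV 7.1 backbone, carrying rat (Rattus norvegicus) syntaxin 6 (Stx6) fused at its N-terminus to a 3xFLAG epitope. It is maintained in E. coli through a high-copy ColE1/pUC-type origin and selected with ampicillin via the β-lactamase gene and its own promoter. An f1 origin is also present, which in principle allows single-stranded DNA production. The annotation shows no mammalian drug-resistance gene. An SV40 enhancer/early promoter region lies downstream of the expression cassette, but no coding sequence is annotated behind it, so the plasmid appears suited to transient rather than selected stable expression. Remnants of lac sequences (lacZα and lacI fragments, lac promoter/operator, CAP site) and a T7 promoter are backbone carry-over with no stated role here.

The expression cassette consists of the human cytomegalovirus immediate-early enhancer and promoter, followed by the three tandem FLAG epitopes with an enterokinase cleavage site, then the roughly 768 bp syntaxin 6 coding sequence cloned between retained EcoRI and BamHI sites. A residual stretch of the multiple cloning site and the human growth hormone polyadenylation signal complete the unit. The insert was amplified from an earlier eGFP–syntaxin 6 plasmid.

Syntaxin 6 is a trans-Golgi SNARE involved in intracellular vesicle trafficking. The tagged protein can be detected or immunoprecipitated with anti-FLAG antibodies in transfected mammalian cells. The associated work examined recruitment of syntaxin 6 to the chlamydial inclusion membrane, so the construct serves for localisation and interaction studies of this SNARE in that context.
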