Features (pLannotate 1.2.2; 17 found; start..end, strand, type, name):
      4..158     -  CDS            lacZα (fragment): LacZα fragment of β-galactosidase; lacZ fragment
    318..697     +  enhancer       CMV enhancer: human cytomegalovirus immediate early enhancer
    699..898     +  promoter       CMV promoter: human cytomegalovirus (CMV) immediate early promoter
    931..996     +  CDS            3xFLAG: three tandem FLAG® epitope tags, followed by an enterokinase cleavage site
   1015..1779    +  CDS            Stx6: STX6_RAT - Experimental evidence at protein level: Swiss-Prot protein existence level 1. Involved in intracellular vesicle trafficking. From Rattus norvegicus (Rat).
   1783..1803    +  misc_feature   MCS (fragment): multiple cloning site
   1805..2427    +  polyA_signal   hGH poly(A) signal: human growth hormone polyadenylation signal
   2456..2785    +  promoter       SV40 promoter: SV40 enhancer and early promoter
   2824..2842    -  promoter       T7 promoter: promoter for bacteriophage T7 RNA polymerase
   2880..2896    -  protein_bind   lac operator: The lac repressor binds to the lac operator to inhibit transcription in E. coli. This inhibition can be relieved by adding lactose or isopropyl-β-D-thiogalactopyranoside (IPTG). lac repressor encoded by lacI
   2904..2934    -  promoter       lac promoter: promoter for the E. coli lac operon
   2949..2970    -  protein_bind   CAP binding site: CAP binding activates transcription in the presence of cAMP. E. coli catabolite activator protein
   2983..3075    -  CDS            lacI (fragment): lac repressor; lacI; The lac repressor binds to the lac operator to inhibit transcription in E. coli. This inhibition can be relieved by adding lactose or isopropyl-β-D-thiogalactopyranoside (IPTG).
   3258..3846    -  rep_origin     ori: high-copy-number ColE1/pMB1/pBR322/pUC origin of replication
   4017..4877    -  CDS            AmpR: β-lactamase; bla; confers resistance to ampicillin, carbenicillin, and related antibiotics
   4878..4982    -  promoter       AmpR promoter: bla
   5009..5437    +  rep_origin     f1 ori (sequence partly withheld): f1 bacteriophage origin of replication; arrow indicates direction of (+) strand synthesis
>Addgene plasmid #50012 | p3XFLAG-CMV 7.1_syn6 | depositor full sequence | sequence record 74706 | p3XFLAG-CMV 7.1_syn6 sequence 5464 bps
CCATTCGCCATTCAGGCTGCGCAACTGTTGGGAAGGGCGATCGGTGCGGGCCTCTTCGCTATTACGCCAG
CTGGCGAAAGGGGGATGTGCTGCAAGGCGATTAAGTTGGGTAACGCCAGGGTTTTCCCAGTCACGACGTT
GTAAAACGACGGCCAGTGCCAAGCTGATCTATACATTGAATCAATATTGGCAATTAGCCATATTAGTCAT
TGGTTATATAGCATAAATCAATATTGGCTATTGGCCATTGCATACGTTGTATCTATATCATAATATGTAC
ATTTATATTGGCTCATGTCCAATATGACCGCCATGTTGACATTGATTATTGACTAGTTATTAATAGTAAT
CAATTACGGGGTCATTAGTTCATAGCCCATATATGGAGTTCCGCGTTACATAACTTACGGTAAATGGCCC
GCCTGGCTGACCGCCCAACGACCCCCGCCCATTGACGTCAATAATGACGTATGTTCCCATAGTAACGCCA
ATAGGGACTTTCCATTGACGTCAATGGGTGGAGTATTTACGGTAAACTGCCCACTTGGCAGTACATCAAG
TGTATCATATGCCAAGTCCGCCCCCTATTGACGTCAATGACGGTAAATGGCCCGCCTGGCATTATGCCCA
GTACATGACCTTACGGGACTTTCCTACTTGGCAGTACATCTACGTATTAGTCATCGCTATTACCATGGTG
ATGCGGTTTTGGCAGTACACCAATGGGCGTGGATAGCGGTTTGACTCACGGGGATTTCCAAGTCTCCACC
CCATTGACGTCAATGGGAGTTTGTTTTGGCACCAAAATCAACGGGACTTTCCAAAATGTCGTAATAACCC
CGCCCCGTTGACGCAAATGGGCGGTAGGCGTGTACGGTGGGAGGTCTATATAAGCAGAGCTCGTTTAGTG
AACCGTCAGAATTAACCATGGACTACAAAGACCATGACGGTGATTATAAAGATCATGACATCGATTACAA
GGATGACGATGACAAGCTTGCGGCCGCGAATTCAATGTCCATGGAGGACCCCTTCTTTGTAGTGAAAGGA
GAGGTACAGAAAGCAGTCAACACTGCCCAGGGATTGTTCCAGAGATGGACGGAGCTTCTGCAGGGCCCCT
CCGCAGCAACGAGGGAAGAGATCGACTGGACCACCAACGAGCTGAGGAACAATCTCCGCAGCATAGAGTG
GGATCTGGAGGACCTGGATGAAACCATCAGCATAGTTGAAGCAAATCCTAGAAAATTCAACCTGGATGCG
ACTGAATTGAGCATAAGAAAAGCCTTCATCACAAGTACTCGGCAAATTGTCAGGGACATGAAGGATCAGA
TGTCAGCTTCATCTGTGCAAGCGTTGGCAGAAAGGAAAAACAGACAGGCGCTACTAGGAGATAGCAGCAG
CCAGAATTGGGATGCTGGAGTGACGGATCGATATGGGCGCCTTGACCGGGAGCTGCAGCTAGCCAACTCC
CACTTCATCGAGGAGCAGCAGGCACAGCAGCAGTTGATTGTGGAACAGCAGGATGAGCAGTTGGAGCTGG
TCTCTGGCAGCATCGGGGTGCTGAAGAACATGTCGCAGCGCATCGGAGGGGAGCTGGAGGAACAGGCCGT
CATGCTAGATGATTTCTCTCACGAGTTGGAGAGCACTCAGTCTCGACTGGACAACGTGATGAAGAAACTT
GCAAAAGTGTCTCACATGACCAGTGATCGGCGCCAGTGGTGTGCCATAGCCATCCTCTTCGCGGTCCTGC
TGGTCGTGCTGACCCTCTTCCTAGTGCTGTGAGGTACCGCGGGCCCGGGATCCCGGGTGGCATCCCTGTG
ACCCCTCCCCAGTGCCTCTCCTGGCCCTGGAAGTTGCCACTCCAGTGCCCACCAGCCTTGTCCTAATAAA
ATTAAGTTGCATCATTTTGTCTGACTAGGTGTCCTTCTATAATATTATGGGGTGGAGGGGGGTGGTATGG
AGCAAGGGGCAAGTTGGGAAGACAACCTGTAGGGCCTGCGGGGTCTATTGGGAACCAAGCTGGAGTGCAG
TGGCACAATCTTGGCTCACTGCAATCTCCGCCTCCTGGGTTCAAGCGATTCTCCTGCCTCAGCCTCCCGA
GTTGTTGGGATTCCAGGCATGCATGACCAGGCTCAGCTAATTTTTGTTTTTTTGGTAGAGACGGGGTTTC
ACCATATTGGCCAGGCTGGTCTCCAACTCCTAATCTCAGGTGATCTACCCACCTTGGCCTCCCAAATTGC
TGGGATTACAGGCGTGAACCACTGCTCCCTTCCCTGTCCTTCTGATTTTAAAATAACTATACCAGCAGGA
GGACGTCCAGACACAGCATAGGCTACCTGGCCATGCCCAACCGGTGGGACATTTGAGTTGCTTGCTTGGC
ACTGTCCTCTCATGCGTTGGGTCCACTCAGTAGATGCCTGTTGAATTGGGTACGCGGCCAGCTTGGCTGT
GGAATGTGTGTCAGTTAGGGTGTGGAAAGTCCCCAGGCTCCCCAGCAGGCAGAAGTATGCAAAGCATGCA
TCTCAATTAGTCAGCAACCAGGTGTGGAAAGTCCCCAGGCTCCCCAGCAGGCAGAAGTATGCAAAGCATG
CATCTCAATTAGTCAGCAACCATAGTCCCGCCCCTAACTCCGCCCATCCCGCCCCTAACTCCGCCCAGTT
CCGCCCATTCTCCGCCCCATGGCTGACTAATTTTTTTTATTTATGCAGAGGCCGAGGCCGCCTCGGCCTC
TGAGCTATTCCAGAAGTAGTGAGGAGGCTTTTTTGGAGGCCTAGGCTTTTGCAAAAAGCTCCTCGAGGAA
CTGAAAAACCAGAAAGTTAATTCCCTATAGTGAGTCGTATTAAATTCGTAATCATGTCATAGCTGTTTCC
TGTGTGAAATTGTTATCCGCTCACAATTCCACACAACATACGAGCCGGAAGCATAAAGTGTAAAGCCTGG
GGTGCCTAATGAGTGAGCTAACTCACATTAATTGCGTTGCGCTCACTGCCCGCTTTCCAGTCGGGAAACC
TGTCGTGCCAGCTGCATTAATGAATCGGCCAACGCGCGGGGAGAGGCGGTTTGCGTATTGGGCGCTCTTC
CGCTTCCTCGCTCACTGACTCGCTGCGCTCGGTCGTTCGGCTGCGGCGAGCGGTATCAGCTCACTCAAAG
GCGGTAATACGGTTATCCACAGAATCAGGGGATAACGCAGGAAAGAACATGTGAGCAAAAGGCCAGCAAA
AGGCCAGGAACCGTAAAAAGGCCGCGTTGCTGGCGTTTTTCCATAGGCTCCGCCCCCCTGACGAGCATCA
CAAAAATCGACGCTCAAGTCAGAGGTGGCGAAACCCGACAGGACTATAAAGATACCAGGCGTTTCCCCCT
GGAAGCTCCCTCGTGCGCTCTCCTGTTCCGACCCTGCCGCTTACCGGATACCTGTCCGCCTTTCTCCCTT
CGGGAAGCGTGGCGCTTTCTCATAGCTCACGCTGTAGGTATCTCAGTTCGGTGTAGGTCGTTCGCTCCAA
GCTGGGCTGTGTGCACGAACCCCCCGTTCAGCCCGACCGCTGCGCCTTATCCGGTAACTATCGTCTTGAG
TCCAACCCGGTAAGACACGACTTATCGCCACTGGCAGCAGCCACTGGTAACAGGATTAGCAGAGCGAGGT
ATGTAGGCGGTGCTACAGAGTTCTTGAAGTGGTGGCCTAACTACGGCTACACTAGAAGAACAGTATTTGG
TATCTGCGCTCTGCTGAAGCCAGTTACCTTCGGAAAAAGAGTTGGTAGCTCTTGATCCGGCAAACAAACC
ACCGCTGGTAGCGGTGGTTTTTTTGTTTGCAAGCAGCAGATTACGCGCAGAAAAAAAGGATCTCAAGAAG
ATCCTTTGATCTTTTCTACGGGGTCTGACGCTCAGTGGAACGAAAACTCACGTTAAGGGATTTTGGTCAT
GAGATTATCAAAAAGGATCTTCACCTAGATCCTTTTAAATTAAAAATGAAGTTTTAAATCAATCTAAAGT
ATATATGAGTAAACTTGGTCTGACAGTTACCAATGCTTAATCAGTGAGGCACCTATCTCAGCGATCTGTC
TATTTCGTTCATCCATAGTTGCCTGACTCCCCGTCGTGTAGATAACTACGATACGGGAGGGCTTACCATC
TGGCCCCAGTGCTGCAATGATACCGCGAGACCCACGCTCACCGGCTCCAGATTTATCAGCAATAAACCAG
CCAGCCGGAAGGGCCGAGCGCAGAAGTGGTCCTGCAACTTTATCCGCCTCCATCCAGTCTATTAATTGTT
GCCGGGAAGCTAGAGTAAGTAGTTCGCCAGTTAATAGTTTGCGCAACGTTGTTGCCATTGCTACAGGCAT
CGTGGTGTCACGCTCGTCGTTTGGTATGGCTTCATTCAGCTCCGGTTCCCAACGATCAAGGCGAGTTACA
TGATCCCCCATGTTGTGCAAAAAAGCGGTTAGCTCCTTCGGTCCTCCGATCGTTGTCAGAAGTAAGTTGG
CCGCAGTGTTATCACTCATGGTTATGGCAGCACTGCATAATTCTCTTACTGTCATGCCATCCGTAAGATG
CTTTTCTGTGACTGGTGAGTACTCAACCAAGTCATTCTGAGAATAGTGTATGCGGCGACCGAGTTGCTCT
TGCCCGGCGTCAATACGGGATAATACCGCGCCACATAGCAGAACTTTAAAAGTGCTCATCATTGGAAAAC
GTTCTTCGGGGCGAAAACTCTCAAGGATCTTACCGCTGTTGAGATCCAGTTCGATGTAACCCACTCGTGC
ACCCAACTGATCTTCAGCATCTTTTACTTTCACCAGCGTTTCTGGGTGAGCAAAAACAGGAAGGCAAAAT
GCCGCAAAAAAGGGAATAAGGGCGACACGGAAATGTTGAATACTCATACTCTTCCTTTTTCAATATTATT
GAAGCATTTATCAGGGTTATTGTCTCATGAGCGGATACATATTTGAATGTATTTAGAAAAATAAACAAAT
AGGGGTTCCGCGCACATTTCCCCGAAAAGTGCCACCTG
[124 nt withheld, positions 5009-5132]
C
[91 nt withheld, positions 5134-5224]
A
[49 nt withheld, positions 5226-5274]
CCTTTGACGTTGGAGTCCACGTTCTTT
[37 nt withheld, positions 5302-5338]
ACCCTATCTCGGTCTATTCTTTTGATTTATAAGGGATTTTGCCGATTTCGGCCTATTGGTTAAAAAATGA
GCTGATTTAACAAAAATTTAACGCGAATTTTAACAAAATATTAACGCTTACAATTT
