>Addgene plasmid #50012 | p3XFLAG-CMV 7.1_syn6 | addgene partial sequence | sequence record 80399 | CMV-F 5'-CGCAAATGGGCGGTAGGCGTG-3'
GAGCTCGTTTAGTGAACCGTCAGAATTAACCATGGACTACAAAGACCATGACGGTGATTATAAAGATCAT
GACATCGATTACAAGGATGACGATGACAAGCTTGCGGCCGCGAATTCAATGTCCATGGAGGACCCCTTCT
TTGTAGTGAAAGGAGAGGTACAGAAAGCAGTCAACACTGCCCAGGGATTGTTCCAGAGATGGACGGAGCT
TCTGCAGGGCCCCTCCGCAGCAACGAGGGAAGAGATCGACTGGACCACCAACGAGCTGAGGAACAATCTC
CGCAGCATAGAGTGGGATCTGGAGGACCTGGATGAAACCATCAGCATAGTTGAAGCAAATCCTAGAAAAT
TCAACCTGGATGCGACTGAATTGAGCATAAGAAAAGCCTTCATCACAAGTACTCGGCAAATTGTCAGGGA
CATGAAGGATCAGATGTCAGCTTCATCTGTGCAAGCGTTGGCAGAAAGGAAAAACAGACAGGCGCTACTA
GGAGATAGCAGCAGCCAGAATTGGGATGCTGGAGTGACGGATCGATATGGGCGCCTTGACCGGGAGCTGC
AGCTAGCCAACTCCCACTTCATCGAGGAGCAGCAGGCACAGCAGCAGTTGATTGTGGAACAGCAGGATGA
GCAGTTGGAGCTGGTCTCTGGCAGCATCGGGGTGCTGAAGAACATGTCGCAGCGCATCGGAGGGGAGCTG
GAGGAACAGGCCGTCATGCTAGATGATTTCTCTCACGAGTTGGAGAGCACTCAGTCTCGACTGGACAACG
TGATGAAGAAACTTGCAAAAGTGTCTCACATGACCAGTGATCGGCGCCAGTGGTGTGCCATAGCCATCCT
CTTCGCGGTCCTGCTGGTCGTGCTGACCCTCTTCCTAGTGCTGTGAGGTACCGCGGGCCCGGGA
